>Addgene plasmid #73996 | CAG-Otx2-IRES-GFPd2 | addgene full sequence | sequence record 179994 | Addgene Partial NGS Result
GGTCGACATTGATTATTGACTAGTTATTAATAGTAATCAATTACGGGGTCATTAGTTCATAGCCCATATA
TGGAGTTCCGCGTTACATAACTTACGGTAAATGGCCCGCCTGGCTGACCGCCCAACGACCCCCGCCCATT
GACGTCAATAATGACGTATGTTCCCATAGTAACGCCAATAGGGACTTTCCATTGACGTCAATGGGTGGAG
TATTTACGGTAAACTGCCCACTTGGCAGTACATCAAGTGTATCATATGCCAAGTACGCCCCCTATTGACG
TCAATGACGGTAAATGGCCCGCCTGGCATTATGCCCAGTACATGACCTTATGGGACTTTCCTACTTGGCA
GTACATCTACGTATTAGTCATCGCTATTACCATGGTCGAGGTGAGCCCCACGTTCTGCTTCACTCTCCCC
ATCTCCCCCCCCTCCCCACCCCCAATTTTGTATTTATTTATTTTTTAATTATTTTGTGCAGCGATGGGGG
CGGGGGGGGGGGGGGCGCGCGCCAGGCGGGGCGGGGCGGGGCGAGGGGCGGGGCGGGGCGAGGCGGAGAG
GTGCGGCGGCAGCCAATCAGAGCGGCGCGCTCCGAAAGTTTCCTTTTATGGCGAGGCGGCGGCGGCGGCG
GCCCTATAAAAAGCGAAGCGCGCGGCGGGCGGGAGTCGCTGCGTTGCCTTCGCCCCGTGCCCCGCTCCGC
GCCGCCTCGCGCCGCCCGCCCCGGCTCTGACTGACCGCGTTACTCCCACAGGTGAGCGGGCGGGACGGCC
CTTCTCCTCCGGGCTGTAATTAGCGCTTGGTTTAATGACGGCTCGTTTCTTTTCTGTGGCTGCGTGAAAG
CCTTAAAGGGCTCCGGGAGGGCCCTTTGTGCGGGGGGGAGCGGCTCGGGGGGTGCGTGCGTGTGTGTGTG
CGTGGGGAGCGCCGCGTGCGGCCCGCGCTGCCCGGCGGCTGTGAGCGCTGCGGGCGCGGCGCGGGGCTTT
GTGCGCTCCGCGTGTGCGCGAGGGGAGCGCGGCCGGGGGCGGTGCCCCGCGGTGCGGGGGGGCTGCGAGG
GGAACAAAGGCTGCGTGCGGGGTGTGTGCGTGGGGGGGTGAGCAGGGGGTGTGGGCGCGGCGGTCGGGCT
GTAACCCCCCCCTGCACCCCCCTCCCCGAGTTGCTGAGCACGGCCCGGCTTCGGGTGCGGGGCTCCGTGC
GGGGCGTGGCGCGGGGCTCGCCGTGCCGGGCGGGGGGTGGCGGCAGGTGGGGGTGCCGGGCGGGGCGGGG
CCGCCTCGGGCCGGGGAGGGCTCGGGGGAGGGGCGCGGCGGCCCCGGAGCGCCGGCGGCTGTCGAGGCGC
GGCGAGCCGCAGCCATTGCCTTTTATGGTAATCGTGCGAGAGGGCGCAGGGACTTCCTTTGTCCCAAATC
TGTGCGGAGCCGAAATCTGGGAGGCGCCGCCGCACCCCCTCTAGCGGGCGCGGGGCGAAGCGGTGCGGCG
CCGGCAGGAAGGAAATGGGCGGGGAGGGCCTTCGTGCGTCGCCGCGCCGCCGTCCCCTTCTCCCTCTCCA
GCCTCGGGGCTGTCCGCGGGGGGACGGCTGCCTTCGGGGGGGACGGGGCAGGGCGGGGTTCGGCTTCTGG
CGTGTGACCGGCGGCTCTAGAGCCTCTGCTAACCATGTTCATGCCTTCTTCTTTTTCCTACAGCTCCTGG
GCAACGTGCTGGTTATTGTGCTGTCTCATCATTTTGGCAAAGAATTGATGATGTCTTATCTAAAGCAACC
GCCTTACGCAGTCAATGGGCTGAGTCTGACCACTTCGGGTATGGACTTGCTGCATCCCTCCGTGGGCTAC
CCCGCCACCCCCCGGAAACAGCGAAGGGAGAGGACGACATTTACTAGGGCACAGCTCGACGTTCTGGAAG
CTCTGTTTGCCAAGACCCGGTACCCAGACATCTTCATGAGGGAAGAGGTGGCACTGAAAATCAACTTGCC
AGAATCCAGGGTGCAGGTATGGTTTAAGAATCGAAGAGCTAAGTGCCGCCAACAGCAGCAGCAGCAGCAG
AATGGAGGTCAGAACAAAGTGAGGCCTGCCAAGAAGAAGAGCTCTCCAGCTCGGGAAGTGAGTTCAGAGA
GTGGAACAAGTGGCCAGTTCAGTCCCCCCTCTAGTACCTCAGTCCCAACCATTGCCAGCAGCAGTGCTCC
AGTGTCTATCTGGAGCCCAGCGTCCATCTCCCCACTGTCTGACCCCTTGTCCACTTCCTCCTCCTGCATG
CAGAGGTCCTATCCCATGACCTATACTCAGGCTTCAGGTTATAGTCAAGGCTATGCTGGCTCAACTTCCT
ACTTTGGGGGCATGGACTGTGGATCTTATTTGACCCCTATGCATCACCAGCTTCCTGGACCAGGGGCCAC
ACTCAGTCCCATGGGTACCAATGCTGTTACCAGCCATCTCAATCAGTCCCCAGCTTCTCTTTCCACCCAG
GGATATGGAGCTTCAAGCTTGGGTTTTAACTCAACCACTGATTGCTTGGATTATAAGGACCAAACTGCCT
CTTGGAAGCTTAACTTCAATGCTGACTGCTTGGATTATAAAGATCAGACGTCCTCATGGAAATTCCAGGT
TTTGTGAGCGGCCGCTACGTAAATTCCGCCCCCCCCCCCCCTCTCCCTCCCCCCCCCCTAACGTTACTGG
CCGAAGCCGCTTGGAATAAGGCCGGTGTGCGTTTGTCTATATGTTATTTTCCACCATATTGCCGTCTTTT
GGCAATGTGAGGGCCCGGAAACCTGGCCCTGTCTTCTTGACGAGCATTCCTAGGGGTCTTTCCCCTCTCG
CCAAAGGAATGCAAGGTCTGTTGAATGTCGTGAAGGAAGCAGTTCCTCTGGAAGCTTCTTGAAGACAAAC
AACGTCTGTAGCGACCCTTTGCAGGCAGCGGAACCCCCCACCTGGCGACAGGTGCCTCTGCGGCCAAAAG
CCACGTGTATAAGATACACCTGCAAAGGCGGCACAACCCCAGTGCCACGTTGTGAGTTGGATAGTTGTGG
AAAGAGTCAAATGGCTCTCCTCAAGCGTATTCAACAAGGGGCTGAAGGATGCCCAGAAGGTACCCCATTG
TATGGGATCTGATCTGGGGCCTCGGTGCACATGCTTTACATGTGTTTAGTCGAGGTTAAAAAAACGTCTA
GGCCCCCCGAACCACGGGGACGTGGTTTTCCTTTGAAAAACACGATGATAATATGGCCACAACCATGGTG
AGCAAGGGCGAGGAGCTGTTCACCGGGGTGGTGCCCATCCTGGTCGAGCTGGACGGCGACGTAAACGGCC
ACAAGTTCAGCGTGTCCGGCGAGGGCGAGGGCGATGCCACCTACGGCAAGCTGACCCTGAAGTTCATCTG
CACCACCGGCAAGCTGCCCGTGCCCTGGCCCACCCTCGTGACCACCCTGACCTACGGCGTGCAGTGCTTC
AGCCGCTACCCCGACCACATGAAGCAGCACGACTTCTTCAAGTCCGCCATGCCCGAAGGCTACGTCCAGG
AGCGCACCATCTTCTTCAAGGACGACGGCAACTACAAGACCCGCGCCGAGGTGAAGTTCGAGGGCGACAC
CCTGGTGAACCGCATCGAGCTGAAGGGCATCGACTTCAAGGAGGACGGCAACATCCTGGGGCACAAGCTG
GAGTACAACTACAACAGCCACAACGTCTATATCATGGCCGACAAGCAGAAGAACGGCATCAAGGTGAACT
TCAAGATCCGCCACAACATCGAGGACGGCAGCGTGCAGCTCGCCGACCACTACCAGCAGAACACCCCCAT
CGGCGACGGCCCCGTGCTGCTGCCCGACAACCACTACCTGAGCACCCAGTCCGCCCTGAGCAAAGACCCC
AACGAGAAGCGCGATCACATGGTCCTGCTGGAGTTCGTGACCGCCGCCGGGATCACTCTCGGCATGGACG
AGCTGTACAAGAAGCTTAGCCATGGCTTCCCGCCGGAGGTGGAGGAGCAGGATGATGGCACGCTGCCCAT
GTCTTGTGCCCAGGAGAGCGGGATGGACCGTCACCCTGCAGCCTGTGCTTCTGCTAGGATCAATGTGTAG
GCGGCCCCGCCAGCACAGTGGTCGATCGACCAATGCCCTGGCTCACAAATACCACTGAGATCTTTTTCCC
TCTGCCAAAAATTATGGGGACATCATGAAGCCCCTTGAGCATCTGACTTCTGGCTAATAAAGGAAATTTA
TTTTCATTGCAATAGTGTGTTGGAATTTTTTGTGTCTCTCACTCGGAAGGACATATGGGAGGGCAAATCA
TTTAAAACATCAGAATGAGTATTTGGTTTAGAGTTTGGCAACATATGCCCATATGCTGGCTGCCATGAAC
AAAGGTTGGCTATAAAGAGGTCATCAGTATATGAAACAGCCCCCTGCTGTCCATTCCTTATTCCATAGAA
AAGCCTTGACTTGAGGTTAGATTTTTTTTATATTTTGTTTTGTGTTATTTTTTTCTTTAACATCCCTAAA
ATTTTCCTTACATGTTTTACTAGCCAGATTTTTCCTCCTCTCCTGACTACTCCCAGTCATAGCTGTCCCT
CTTCTCTTATGGAGATCCCTCGACCTGCAGCCCAAGCTTGGCGTAATCATGGTCATAGCTGTTTCCTGTG
TGAAATTGTTATCCGCTCACAATTCCACACAACATACGAGCCGGAAGCATAAAGTGTAAAGCCTGGGGTG
CCTAATGAGTGAGCTAACTCACATTAATTGCGTTGCGCTCACTGCCCGCTTTCCAGTCGGGAAACCTGTC
GTGCCAGCGGATCCGCATCTCAATTAGTCAGCAACCATAGTCCCGCCCCTAACTCCGCCCATCCCGCCCC
TAACTCCGCCCAGTTCCGCCCATTCTCCGCCCCATGGCTGACTAATTTTTTTTATTTATGCAGAGGCCGA
GGCCGCCTCGGCCTCTGAGCTATTCCAGAAGTAGTGAGGAGGCTTTTTTGGAGGCCTAGGCTTTTGCAAA
AAGCTAACTTGTTTATTGCAGCTTATAATGGTTACAAATAAAGCAATAGCATCACAAATTTCACAAATAA
AGCATTTTTTTCACTGCATTCTAGTTGTGGTTTGTCCAAACTCATCAATGTATCTTATCATGTCTGGATC
CGCTGCATTAATGAATCGGCCAACGCGCGGGGAGAGGCGGTTTGCGTATTGGGCGCTCTTCCGCTTCCTC
GCTCACTGACTCGCTGCGCTCGGTCGTTCGGCTGCGGCGAGCGGTATCAGCTCACTCAAAGGCGGTAATA
CGGTTATCCACAGAATCAGGGGATAACGCAGGAAAGAACATGTGAGCAAAAGGCCAGCAAAAGGCCAGGA
ACCGTAAAAAGGCCGCGTTGCTGGCGTTTTTCCATAGGCTCCGCCCCCCTGACGAGCATCACAAAAATCG
ACGCTCAAGTCAGAGGTGGCGAAACCCGACAGGACTATAAAGATACCAGGCGTTTCCCCCTGGAAGCTCC
CTCGTGCGCTCTCCTGTTCCGACCCTGCCGCTTACCGGATACCTGTCCGCCTTTCTCCCTTCGGGAAGCG
TGGCGCTTTCTCATAGCTCACGCTGTAGGTATCTCAGTTCGGTGTAGGTCGTTCGCTCCAAGCTGGGCTG
TGTGCACGAACCCCCCGTTCAGCCCGACCGCTGCGCCTTATCCGGTAACTATCGTCTTGAGTCCAACCCG
GTAAGACACGACTTATCGCCACTGGCAGCAGCCACTGGTAACAGGATTAGCAGAGCGAGGTATGTAGGCG
GTGCTACAGAGTTCTTGAAGTGGTGGCCTAACTACGGCTACACTAGAAGAACAGTATTTGGTATCTGCGC
TCTGCTGAAGCCAGTTACCTTCGGAAAAAGAGTTGGTAGCTCTTGATCCGGCAAACAAACCACCGCTGGT
AGCGGTGGTTTTTTTGTTTGCAAGCAGCAGATTACGCGCAGAAAAAAAGGATCTCAAGAAGATCCTTTGA
TCTTTTCTACGGGGTCTGACGCTCAGTGGAACGAAAACTCACGTTAAGGGATTTTGGTCATGAGATTATC
AAAAAGGATCTTCACCTAGATCCTTTTAAATTAAAAATGAAGTTTTAAATCAATCTAAAGTATATATGAG
TAAACTTGGTCTGACAGTTACCAATGCTTAATCAGTGAGGCACCTATCTCAGCGATCTGTCTATTTCGTT
CATCCATAGTTGCCTGACTCCCCGTCGTGTAGATAACTACGATACGGGAGGGCTTACCATCTGGCCCCAG
TGCTGCAATGATACCGCGAGACCCACGCTCACCGGCTCCAGATTTATCAGCAATAAACCAGCCAGCCGGA
AGGGCCGAGCGCAGAAGTGGTCCTGCAACTTTATCCGCCTCCATCCAGTCTATTAATTGTTGCCGGGAAG
CTAGAGTAAGTAGTTCGCCAGTTAATAGTTTGCGCAACGTTGTTGCCATTGCTACAGGCATCGTGGTGTC
ACGCTCGTCGTTTGGTATGGCTTCATTCAGCTCCGGTTCCCAACGATCAAGGCGAGTTACATGATCCCCC
ATGTTGTGCAAAAAAGCGGTTAGCTCCTTCGGTCCTCCGATCGTTGTCAGAAGTAAGTTGGCCGCAGTGT
TATCACTCATGGTTATGGCAGCACTGCATAATTCTCTTACTGTCATGCCATCCGTAAGATGCTTTTCTGT
GACTGGTGAGTACTCAACCAAGTCATTCTGAGAATAGTGTATGCGGCGACCGAGTTGCTCTTGCCCGGCG
TCAATACGGGATAATACCGCGCCACATAGCAGAACTTTAAAAGTGCTCATCATTGGAAAACGTTCTTCGG
GGCGAAAACTCTCAAGGATCTTACCGCTGTTGAGATCCAGTTCGATGTAACCCACTCGTGCACCCAACTG
ATCTTCAGCATCTTTTACTTTCACCAGCGTTTCTGGGTGAGCAAAAACAGGAAGGCAAAATGCCGCAAAA
AAGGGAATAAGGGCGACACGGAAATGTTGAATACTCATACTCTTCCTTTTTCAATATTATTGAAGCATTT
ATCAGGGTTATTGTCTCATGAGCGGATACATATTTGAATGTATTTAGAAAAATAAACAAATAGGGGTTCC
GCGCACATTTCCCCGAAAAGTGCCACCTG
Features (pLannotate 1.2.2; 18 found; start..end, strand, type, name):
      5..384     +  enhancer       CMV enhancer: human cytomegalovirus immediate early enhancer
    386..661     +  promoter       chicken β-actin promoter: No description available
    662..1673    +  intron         chimeric intron: chimera between introns from chicken β-actin and rabbit β-globin
   1728..2594    +  CDS            Otx2: OTX2_MOUSE - Also known as Otx-2. Experimental evidence at protein level: Swiss-Prot protein existence level 1. Transcription factor probably involved in the development of the brain and the sense organs. Can bind to the bicoid/BCD target sequence (BTS): 5'-TCTAATCCC-3'. From Mus musculus (Mouse).
   2739..3201    +  misc_feature   IRES: internal ribosome entry site (IRES) of the encephalomyocarditis virus (EMCV)
   3215..4060    +  CDS            d2EGFP: EGFP destabilized by fusion to residues 422-461 of mouse ornithine decarboxylase, giving an in vivo half-life of ~2 hours mammalian codon-optimized
   4186..4241    +  polyA_signal   β-globin poly(A) signal: rabbit β-globin polyadenylation signal (Gil and Proudfoot, 1987)
   4626..4642    -  protein_bind   lac operator: The lac repressor binds to the lac operator to inhibit transcription in E. coli. This inhibition can be relieved by adding lactose or isopropyl-β-D-thiogalactopyranoside (IPTG). lac repressor encoded by lacI
   4650..4680    -  promoter       lac promoter: promoter for the E. coli lac operon
   4695..4716    -  protein_bind   CAP binding site: CAP binding activates transcription in the presence of cAMP. E. coli catabolite activator protein
   4729..4768    -  CDS            lacI (fragment): lac repressor; lacI; The lac repressor binds to the lac operator to inhibit transcription in E. coli. This inhibition can be relieved by adding lactose or isopropyl-β-D-thiogalactopyranoside (IPTG).
   4775..4797    +  promoter       SV40 promoter (fragment): SV40 enhancer and early promoter
   4821..4956    +  rep_origin     SV40 ori: SV40 origin of replication
   4976..5110    +  polyA_signal   SV40 poly(A) signal: SV40 polyadenylation signal
   5112..5166    -  CDS            lacI (fragment): lac repressor; lacI; The lac repressor binds to the lac operator to inhibit transcription in E. coli. This inhibition can be relieved by adding lactose or isopropyl-β-D-thiogalactopyranoside (IPTG).
   5349..5937    -  rep_origin     ori: high-copy-number ColE1/pMB1/pBR322/pUC origin of replication
   6108..6968    -  CDS            AmpR: β-lactamase; bla; confers resistance to ampicillin, carbenicillin, and related antibiotics
   6969..7073    -  promoter       AmpR promoter: bla
