[The description below was written by a language model from this plasmid's Addgene catalogue record and pLannotate feature annotations shown in this document.]
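Description:
CAG-Otx2-IRES-GFPd2 is a mammalian expression plasmid of about 7.1 kb, built on the CAG-GFPd2 backbone, that co-expresses the mouse homeodomain transcription factor Otx2 (isoform b) and a destabilized green fluorescent reporter. It is propagated in E. coli using a high-copy ColE1/pUC-type origin, with selection through the β-lactamase (AmpR) gene and its native promoter. The backbone also carries remnants of lac regulatory sequences (lac promoter, operator, CAP site and short lacI fragments), along with an SV40 origin of replication, a fragment of the SV40 promoter and an SV40 polyadenylation signal. No mammalian drug-selection marker is annotated, so the plasmid appears suited to transient expression.

The expression unit is driven by the composite CAG promoter, annotated here as the CMV immediate-early enhancer, the chicken β-actin promoter and a chimeric chicken β-actin/rabbit β-globin intron, a combination that gives strong, broadly active transcription in vertebrate cells. Downstream lies the Otx2 coding sequence, followed by an EMCV internal ribosome entry site and d2EGFP, and the transcript is terminated by the rabbit β-globin poly(A) signal. Because both open reading frames sit on one bicistronic mRNA, the IRES allows independent translation of the reporter, so that fluorescence marks cells expressing untagged Otx2. The d2EGFP carries a degradation domain from mouse ornithine decarboxylase, shortening its half-life to roughly two hours, so the signal tracks current rather than accumulated expression. The associated publication concerns the gene regulatory network governing the choice between rod and bipolar cell fates in the vertebrate retina, which suggests use in Otx2 misexpression experiments, although the record does not state the delivery method.
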