Addgene plasmid #73996: CAG-Otx2-IRES-GFPd2
Purpose: Plasmid expressing Otx2(isoform b)-IRES-GFPd2
Depositing lab: Connie Cepko. Depositing organization: Harvard Medical School. Publication: A gene regulatory network controls the binary fate decision of rod and bipolar cells in the vertebrate retina. Wang S, Sengel C, Emerson MM, Cepko CL. Dev Cell. 2014 Sep 8;30(5):513-27. doi: 10.1016/j.devcel.2014.07.018. Epub 2014 Aug 21. PubMed 25155555.
Backbone
  Vector backbone: CAG-GFPd2
  Backbone manufacturer: Addgene (Plasmid #14760)
  Backbone size w/o insert (bp): 4763
  Total vector size (bp): 7096
  Vector type: Mammalian Expression
Growth in bacteria
  Bacterial resistance: Ampicillin, 100 μg/mL
  Growth temperature: 37°C
  Growth strain: DH5alpha
  Copy number: Unknown
Gene/Insert
  Gene/Insert name: Otx2(isoform b)-Ires-GFP
  Species: M. musculus (mouse)
  Insert size (bp): 2333
  Entrez Gene: Otx2 (a.k.a. E130306E05Rik)
  Promoter: CAG
  Cloning method: Unknown
  Sequencing primers: 5′ gttcggcttctggcgtgt; 3′ TTTTGGCAGAGGGAAAAAGA
Terms and licenses: Academic/Nonprofit Terms; Industry Terms: Not Available to Industry
How to cite: CAG-Otx2-IRES-GFPd2 was a gift from Connie Cepko (Addgene plasmid # 73996 ; http://n2t.net/addgene:73996 ; RRID:Addgene_73996)
